Addgene plasmid #147754: pT7-V5-SBP-C1-HsXRN1_1-1173_V
Purpose: Mammalian Expression of HsXRN1_1-1173
Depositing lab: Elisa Izaurralde. Depositing organization: Max Planck Institute for Developmental Biology.
Backbone
  Vector backbone: Unknown
  Vector type: Mammalian Expression
Growth in bacteria
  Bacterial resistance: Kanamycin, 50 μg/mL
  Growth temperature: 37°C
  Growth strain: DH5alpha
  Copy number: High Copy
Gene/Insert
  Gene/Insert name: HsXRN1_1-1173
  Species: H. sapiens (human)
  Mutation: one silent mutation compared to the sequence given by NCBI : NM_019001.3.
  Entrez Gene: XRN1 (a.k.a. SEP1)
  Cloning method: Unknown
Terms and licenses: Academic/Nonprofit Terms; Industry Terms: Not Available to Industry
Depositor comments: Plasmids from this collection were made available to the research community and donated after the lab closed. Please note that the sequence provided by the depositing laboratory may be theoretical/predicted or based on Sanger sequencing results. There may be discrepancies between sequencing results obtained by Addgene and the depositor sequence. If an Addgene verified sequence is not available, please contact before placing your order to request that our lab fully sequence the plasmid.
How to cite: pT7-V5-SBP-C1-HsXRN1_1-1173_V was a gift from Elisa Izaurralde (Addgene plasmid # 147754 ; http://n2t.net/addgene:147754 ; RRID:Addgene_147754)
