[The description below was written by a language model from this plasmid's Addgene catalogue record and pLannotate feature annotations shown in this document.]
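Description:
pT7-V5-SBP-C1-HsXRN1_1-1173_V is a 7.7 kb mammalian expression plasmid encoding an N-terminally tagged fragment of human XRN1 (also known as SEP1), the major cytoplasmic 5'-3' exoribonuclease of mRNA decay. The catalogue lists the backbone as unknown, but the annotated features show a C1-style layout in which the tags precede a multiple cloning site and the insert. Propagation in E. coli relies on a high-copy ColE1/pUC-type origin and kanamycin selection. The single NeoR/KanR gene (Tn5 aminoglycoside phosphotransferase) sits behind tandem bacterial (bla-type) and SV40 early promoters and is followed by an HSV TK polyadenylation signal, so it should also permit G418 selection in mammalian cells. An f1 origin is also present.

The expression cassette is driven by the CMV immediate-early enhancer and promoter, followed by a T7 promoter that could support in vitro transcription with T7 RNA polymerase. The open reading frame begins with a V5 epitope tag and a streptavidin-binding peptide (SBP), continues through residual cloning-site sequence, and then encodes XRN1 residues 1–1173; the depositor notes one silent change relative to the NCBI reference transcript. An SV40 polyadenylation signal terminates the transcript. Several short annotated fragments (HIV-1 LTR, SV40 large T antigen, ble, bGH poly(A)) are most likely backbone remnants or annotation artefacts rather than functional elements.

The V5 tag allows immunodetection, and SBP allows capture on streptavidin resin, making the construct suitable for pull-down and interaction studies of this XRN1 fragment in human cells, although the record itself states only mammalian expression as the purpose. The depositor sequence may be theoretical or based on Sanger reads.
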