Features (pLannotate 1.2.2; 18 found; start..end, strand, type, name):
     61..364     +  enhancer       CMV enhancer: human cytomegalovirus immediate early enhancer
    365..568     +  promoter       CMV promoter: human cytomegalovirus (CMV) immediate early promoter
    564..597     +  LTR            5' LTR (truncated) (fragment): truncated 5' long terminal repeat (LTR) from HIV-1
    613..631     +  promoter       T7 promoter: promoter for bacteriophage T7 RNA polymerase
    668..709     +  CDS            V5 tag: epitope tag from simian virus 5
    731..844     +  CDS            SBP: streptavidin-binding peptide selected from a peptide library; binds streptavidin with nanomolar affinity (Keefe et al., 2001)
    845..880     +  misc_feature   MCS (fragment): multiple cloning site
    881..4435    +  CDS            XRN1 (fragment): XRN1_HUMAN - Also known as SEP1. Experimental evidence at protein level: Swiss-Prot protein existence level 1. Major 5'-3' exoribonuclease involved in mRNA decay. Required for the 5'-3'-processing of the G4 tetraplex-containing DNA and RNA substrates. The kinetic of hydrolysis is faster for G4 RNA tetraplex than for G4 DNA tetraplex and monomeric RNA tetraplex. Binds to RNA and DNA (By similarity). Plays a role in replication-dependent histone mRNA degradation. May act as a tumor suppressor protein in osteogenic sarcoma (OGS). From Homo sapiens (Human).
   4425..4509    +  CDS            large T antigen (fragment): large T antigen from SV40 (simian virus 40)
   4532..4653    +  polyA_signal   SV40 poly(A) signal: SV40 polyadenylation signal
   4687..5115    -  rep_origin     f1 ori (sequence partly withheld): f1 bacteriophage origin of replication; arrow indicates direction of (+) strand synthesis
   5142..5246    +  promoter       AmpR promoter: bla
   5248..5605    +  promoter       SV40 promoter: SV40 enhancer and early promoter
   5640..6434    +  CDS            NeoR/KanR: aminoglycoside phosphotransferase from Tn5; aph(3')-II (or nptII); confers resistance to neomycin, kanamycin, and G418 (Geneticin®)
   6455..6607    +  CDS            ble (fragment): BLE_KLEPN - Experimental evidence at protein level: Swiss-Prot protein existence level 1. Binding protein with a strong affinity to the bleomycin family of antibiotics. Binds to CL990; an antimitotic-antibiotic compound. From Klebsiella pneumoniae.
   6666..6713    +  polyA_signal   HSV TK poly(A) signal: herpes simplex virus thymidine kinase polyadenylation signal (Cole and Stacy, 1985)
   6804..6820    -  polyA_signal   bGH poly(A) signal (fragment): bovine growth hormone polyadenylation signal
   7042..7630    +  rep_origin     ori: high-copy-number ColE1/pMB1/pBR322/pUC origin of replication
>Addgene plasmid #147754 | pT7-V5-SBP-C1-HsXRN1_1-1173_V | depositor full sequence | sequence record 290201 | Full Sequence
TAGTTATTAATAGTAATCAATTACGGGGTCATTAGTTCATAGCCCATATATGGAGTTCCGCGTTACATAA
CTTACGGTAAATGGCCCGCCTGGCTGACCGCCCAACGACCCCCGCCCATTGACGTCAATAATGACGTATG
TTCCCATAGTAACGCCAATAGGGACTTTCCATTGACGTCAATGGGTGGAGTATTTACGGTAAACTGCCCA
CTTGGCAGTACATCAAGTGTATCATATGCCAAGTACGCCCCCTATTGACGTCAATGACGGTAAATGGCCC
GCCTGGCATTATGCCCAGTACATGACCTTATGGGACTTTCCTACTTGGCAGTACATCTACGTATTAGTCA
TCGCTATTACCATGGTGATGCGGTTTTGGCAGTACATCAATGGGCGTGGATAGCGGTTTGACTCACGGGG
ATTTCCAAGTCTCCACCCCATTGACGTCAATGGGAGTTTGTTTTGGCACCAAAATCAACGGGACTTTCCA
AAATGTCGTAACAACTCCGCCCCATTGACGCAAATGGGCGGTAGGCGTGTACGGTGGGAGGTCTATATAA
GCAGAGCTCTCTGGCTAACTAGAGAACCCACTGCTTACTGGCTTATCGAAATTAATACGACTCACTATAG
GGAGACCCAAGCTCTAGCGCTACCGGTCGCCACCATGGGTAAGCCTATCCCTAACCCTCTCCTCGGTCTC
GATTCTACGCCCGGAAGCGGTAGCGGTACGATGGACGAGAAGACCACCGGCTGGGGGGGCGGCCACGTGG
TGGAGGGCCTGGCCGGCGAGCTGGAGCAGCTGCGGGCCAGGCTGGAGCACCACCCTCAGGGCCAGCGGGA
GCCCAGATCTCGAGCTCAAGCTTCGAATTCTGCAGTCGACATGGGAGTCCCCAAGTTTTACAGATGGATC
TCAGAGCGGTATCCCTGTCTCAGCGAAGTGGTGAAAGAGCATCAGATTCCTGAATTTGACAACTTGTACC
TGGATATGAATGGAATTATACATCAGTGCTCCCATCCTAATGATGATGATGTTCACTTTAGAATTTCAGA
TGATAAAATCTTTACTGATATTTTTCACTACCTGGAGGTGTTGTTTCGCATTATTAAACCCAGGAAAGTG
TTCTTTATGGCTGTAGATGGTGTGGCTCCTCGAGCAAAAATGAACCAGCAGCGTGGGAGGCGTTTTAGGT
CAGCAAAGGAGGCAGAAGACAAAATTAAAAAGGCAATAGAGAAGGGAGAAACTCTTCCTACAGAGGCCAG
ATTTGATTCCAACTGTATCACACCAGGAACTGAATTTATGGCCAGGTTACATGAACATCTGAAGTATTTT
GTAAATATGAAAATTTCCACAGACAAGTCATGGCAAGGAGTTACCATCTACTTCTCAGGCCATGAGACTC
CTGGAGAAGGAGAGCATAAAATCATGGAATTTATCAGATCCGAGAAAGCAAAGCCAGATCATGATCCAAA
CACCAGACACTGTCTTTATGGTTTAGATGCTGACTTGATTATGCTTGGATTAACAAGTCATGAGGCACAT
TTTTCTCTCTTAAGAGAAGAAGTTCGATTTGGTGGCAAAAAAACACAACGGGTATGTGCTCCAGAAGAAA
CTACATTTCACCTTCTACACTTGTCTTTAATGAGAGAGTATATTGACTATGAGTTTTCAGTATTAAAAGA
AAAGATCACATTTAAATATGATATTGAAAGGATAATAGATGATTGGATTTTGATGGGGTTTCTTGTTGGT
AATGATTTTATCCCTCATCTACCTCATTTACATATTAATCATGATGCACTGCCTCTTCTTTATGGAACAT
ATGTTACCATCCTGCCAGAACTTGGGGGTTATATTAATGAAAGTGGGCACCTCAACTTACCTCGATTTGA
GAAATACCTTGTGAAACTATCAGATTTTGATCGGGAGCACTTCAGTGAAGTTTTTGTGGACCTAAAATGG
TTTGAAAGCAAAGTTGGTAACAAGTACCTCAATGAAGCAGCAGGTGTCGCAGCAGAAGAAGCCAGGAACT
ACAAGGAAAAGAAAAAGTTAAAGGGCCAGGAAAATTCTCTGTGTTGGACTGCTTTAGACAAAAATGAAGG
CGAAATGATAACTTCTAAGGATAATTTAGAAGATGAGACTGAAGATGATGACCTATTTGAAACTGAGTTT
AGACAATATAAAAGAACATATTACATGACGAAGATGGGGGTTGACGTAGTATCTGATGACTTTCTGGCTG
ATCAAGCTGCATGTTATGTTCAGGCAATACAGTGGATTTTGCACTATTACTATCATGGAGTTCAGTCCTG
GAGCTGGTATTATCCTTATCATTATGCGCCTTTCCTGTCTGATATACACAACATCAGTACACTCAAAATC
CATTTTGAACTAGGAAAACCTTTTAAGCCATTTGAACAGCTTCTTGCTGTACTTCCAGCAGCCAGCAAAA
ATTTACTTCCTGCATGCTACCAGCATTTGATGACCAATGAAGACTCACCAATTATAGAATATTACCCACC
TGATTTTAAAACTGACCTAAATGGGAAACAACAGGAATGGGAAGCTGTGGTGTTAATCCCTTTTATTGAT
GAGAAGCGATTATTGGAAGCCATGGAGACATGTAACCACTCCCTCAAAAAGGAAGAGAGGAAAAGAAACC
AACATAGTGAGTGCCTAATGTGCTGGTATGATAGAGACACAGAGTTTATCTATCCTTCTCCATGGCCAGA
AAAGTTCCCTGCCATAGAACGATGTTGTACAAGGTATAAAATAATATCCTTAGATGCTTGGCGTGTAGAC
ATAAACAAAAACAAAATAACCAGAATTGACCAGAAAGCATTATATTTCTGTGGATTTCCTACTCTGAAAC
ACATCAGACACAAATTTTTTTTGAAGAAAAGTGGTGTTCAAGTATTCCAGCAAAGCAGTCGTGGAGAAAA
CATGATGTTGGAAATCTTAGTGGATGCAGAATCAGATGAACTTACCGTAGAAAATGTAGCTTCATCAGTG
CTTGGAAAATCTGTCTTTGTTAATTGGCCTCACCTTGAGGAAGCTAGAGTCGTGGCTGTATCAGATGGAG
AAACTAAGTTTTACTTGGAAGAACCTCCAGGAACACAGAAGCTTTATTCAGGAAGAACTGCCCCACCATC
TAAAGTGGTTCATCTTGGAGATAAAGAACAATCTAACTGGGCAAAAGAAGTACAAGGAATTTCAGAACAC
TACCTGAGAAGAAAAGGAATAATAATAAATGAAACATCTGCAGTTGTGTATGCTCAGTTACTCACAGGTC
GTAAATATCAAATAAATCAAAATGGTGAAGTTCGTCTAGAGAAACAGTGGTCAAAACAAGTTGTTCCTTT
TGTTTATCAAACTATTGTCAAGGACATCCGAGCTTTCGACTCCCGTTTCTCCAATATCAAAACATTGGAT
GATTTGTTTCCTCTGAGAAGTATGGTCTTTATGCTGGGAACTCCCTATTATGGCTGCACTGGAGAAGTTC
AGGATTCAGGTGATGTGATTACAGAAGGTAGGATTCGTGTGATTTTCAGCATTCCATGTGAACCCAATCT
TGATGCTTTAATACAGAACCAGCATAAATATTCTATAAAGTACAACCCAGGATATGTGTTGGCCAGTCGC
CTTGGAGTGAGTGGATACCTTGTTTCAAGGTTTACAGGAAGTATTTTTATTGGAAGAGGATCTAGGAGAA
ACCCTCATGGAGACCATAAAGCAAATGTGGGTTTAAATCTCAAATTCAACAAGAAAAATGAGGAGGTACC
TGGATATACTAAGAAAGTTGGAAGTGAATGGATGTATTCATCTGCAGCAGAACAACTTCTGGCAGAGTAC
TTAGAGAGAGCTCCAGAACTATTTAGTTATATAGCCAAAAATAGCCAAGAGGATGTGTTCTATGAAGATG
ACATTTGGCCTGGAGAAAATGAGAATGGTGCTGAAAAAGTTCAAGAAATTATTACTTGGCTAAAAGGACA
TCCTGTCAGTACTTTATCTCGTTCTTCTTGTGATTTACAAATTCTGGATGCAGCTATTGTTGAGAAAATT
GAGGAAGAAGTCGAAAAGTGCAAGCAAAGAAAGAATAATAAGAAGGTGCGAGTAACAGTGAAACCCCATT
TGCTATACAGACCTTTAGAACAGCAACATGGAGTCATTCCTGATCGGGATGCAGAATTTTGTCTTTTTGA
CCGTGTTGTAAATGTGAGAGAAAACTTCTCAGTTCCAGTTGGCCTTCGAGGCACCATCATAGGAATAAAA
GGAGCTAATAGAGAAGCCGATGTACTATTTGAAGTATTATTTGATGAAGAATTTCCTGGAGGGTTAACAA
TAAGATGCTCACCTGGTAGAGGTTATCGACTGCCAACAAGTGCCTTGGTGAACCTTTCTTAAGGATCCAC
CGGATCTAGATAACTGATCATAATCAGCCATACCACATTTGTAGAGGTTTTACTTGCTTTAAAAAACCTC
CCACACCTCCCCCTGAACCTGAAACATAAAATGAATGCAATTGTTGTTGTTAACTTGTTTATTGCAGCTT
ATAATGGTTACAAATAAAGCAATAGCATCACAAATTTCACAAATAAAGCATTTTTTTCACTGCATTCTAG
TTGTGGTTTGTCCAAACTCATCAATGTATCTTAACGCGTAAATTGTAAGCGTTAATATTTTGTTAAAATT
CGCGTTAAATTTTTGTTAAATCAGCTCATTTTTTAACCAATAGGCCGAAATCGGCAAAATCCCTTATAAA
TCAAAAGAATAGACCGAGATAGGGT
[37 nt withheld, positions 4786-4822]
AAAGAACGTGGACTCCAACGTCAAAGG
[49 nt withheld, positions 4850-4898]
T
[91 nt withheld, positions 4900-4990]
G
[124 nt withheld, positions 4992-5115]
CAGGTGGCACTTTTCGGGGAAATGTGCGCGGAACCCCTATTTGTTTATTTTTCTAAATACATTCAAATAT
GTATCCGCTCATGAGACAATAACCCTGATAAATGCTTCAATAATATTGAAAAAGGAAGAGTCCTGAGGCG
GAAAGAACCAGCTGTGGAATGTGTGTCAGTTAGGGTGTGGAAAGTCCCCAGGCTCCCCAGCAGGCAGAAG
TATGCAAAGCATGCATCTCAATTAGTCAGCAACCAGGTGTGGAAAGTCCCCAGGCTCCCCAGCAGGCAGA
AGTATGCAAAGCATGCATCTCAATTAGTCAGCAACCATAGTCCCGCCCCTAACTCCGCCCATCCCGCCCC
TAACTCCGCCCAGTTCCGCCCATTCTCCGCCCCATGGCTGACTAATTTTTTTTATTTATGCAGAGGCCGA
GGCCGCCTCGGCCTCTGAGCTATTCCAGAAGTAGTGAGGAGGCTTTTTTGGAGGCCTAGGCTTTTGCAAA
GATCGATCAAGAGACAGGATGAGGATCGTTTCGCATGATTGAACAAGATGGATTGCACGCAGGTTCTCCG
GCCGCTTGGGTGGAGAGGCTATTCGGCTATGACTGGGCACAACAGACAATCGGCTGCTCTGATGCCGCCG
TGTTCCGGCTGTCAGCGCAGGGGCGCCCGGTTCTTTTTGTCAAGACCGACCTGTCCGGTGCCCTGAATGA
ACTGCAAGACGAGGCAGCGCGGCTATCGTGGCTGGCCACGACGGGCGTTCCTTGCGCAGCTGTGCTCGAC
GTTGTCACTGAAGCGGGAAGGGACTGGCTGCTATTGGGCGAAGTGCCGGGGCAGGATCTCCTGTCATCTC
ACCTTGCTCCTGCCGAGAAAGTATCCATCATGGCTGATGCAATGCGGCGGCTGCATACGCTTGATCCGGC
TACCTGCCCATTCGACCACCAAGCGAAACATCGCATCGAGCGAGCACGTACTCGGATGGAAGCCGGTCTT
GTCGATCAGGATGATCTGGACGAAGAGCATCAGGGGCTCGCGCCAGCCGAACTGTTCGCCAGGCTCAAGG
CGAGCATGCCCGACGGCGAGGATCTCGTCGTGACCCATGGCGATGCCTGCTTGCCGAATATCATGGTGGA
AAATGGCCGCTTTTCTGGATTCATCGACTGTGGCCGGCTGGGTGTGGCGGACCGCTATCAGGACATAGCG
TTGGCTACCCGTGATATTGCTGAAGAGCTTGGCGGCGAATGGGCTGACCGCTTCCTCGTGCTTTACGGTA
TCGCCGCTCCCGATTCGCAGCGCATCGCCTTCTATCGCCTTCTTGACGAGTTCTTCTGAGCGGGACTCTG
GGGTTCGAAATGACCGACCAAGCGACGCCCAACCTGCCATCACGAGATTTCGATTCCACCGCCGCCTTCT
ATGAAAGGTTGGGCTTCGGAATCGTTTTCCGGGACGCCGGCTGGATGATCCTCCAGCGCGGGGATCTCAT
GCTGGAGTTCTTCGCCCACCCTAGGGGGAGGCTAACTGAAACACGGAAGGAGACAATACCGGAAGGAACC
CGCGCTATGACGGCAATAAAAAGACAGAATAAAACGCACGGTGTTGGGTCGTTTGTTCATAAACGCGGGG
TTCGGTCCCAGGGCTGGCACTCTGTCGATACCCCACCGAGACCCCATTGGGGCCAATACGCCCGCGTTTC
TTCCTTTTCCCCACCCCACCCCCCAAGTTCGGGTGAAGGCCCAGGGCTCGCAGCCAACGTCGGGGCGGCA
GGCCCTGCCATAGCCTCAGGTTACTCATATATACTTTAGATTGATTTAAAACTTCATTTTTAATTTAAAA
GGATCTAGGTGAAGATCCTTTTTGATAATCTCATGACCAAAATCCCTTAACGTGAGTTTTCGTTCCACTG
AGCGTCAGACCCCGTAGAAAAGATCAAAGGATCTTCTTGAGATCCTTTTTTTCTGCGCGTAATCTGCTGC
TTGCAAACAAAAAAACCACCGCTACCAGCGGTGGTTTGTTTGCCGGATCAAGAGCTACCAACTCTTTTTC
CGAAGGTAACTGGCTTCAGCAGAGCGCAGATACCAAATACTGTCCTTCTAGTGTAGCCGTAGTTAGGCCA
CCACTTCAAGAACTCTGTAGCACCGCCTACATACCTCGCTCTGCTAATCCTGTTACCAGTGGCTGCTGCC
AGTGGCGATAAGTCGTGTCTTACCGGGTTGGACTCAAGACGATAGTTACCGGATAAGGCGCAGCGGTCGG
GCTGAACGGGGGGTTCGTGCACACAGCCCAGCTTGGAGCGAACGACCTACACCGAACTGAGATACCTACA
GCGTGAGCTATGAGAAAGCGCCACGCTTCCCGAAGGGAGAAAGGCGGACAGGTATCCGGTAAGCGGCAGG
GTCGGAACAGGAGAGCGCACGAGGGAGCTTCCAGGGGGAAACGCCTGGTATCTTTATAGTCCTGTCGGGT
TTCGCCACCTCTGACTTGAGCGTCGATTTTTGTGATGCTCGTCAGGGGGGCGGAGCCTATGGAAAAACGC
CAGCAACGCGGCCTTTTTACGGTTCCTGGCCTTTTGCTGGCCTTTTGCTCACATGTTCTTTCCTGCGTTA
TCCCCTGATTCTGTGGATAACCGTATTACCGCCATGCAT
